Addgene plasmid #214798: pcDNA3.1/CALR del52
Purpose: Mammalian expression of human CALR del52
Depositing lab: Norio Komatsu. Depositing organization: Juntendo University. Publication: Loss of KDEL function from a calreticulin frameshift mutation drives expression of an immature, mutant calreticulin-dependent form of the thrombopoietin receptor MPL. Masubuchi N, Yang Y, Imai M, Kihara Y, Morishita S, Edahiro Y, Komatsu N. Haematologica. 2025 Nov 6. doi: 10.3324/haematol.2025.287585. PubMed 41195513.
Backbone
  Vector backbone: pcDNA3.1
  Backbone size w/o insert (bp): 6217
  Vector type: Mammalian Expression
Growth in bacteria
  Bacterial resistance: Ampicillin, 100 μg/mL
  Growth temperature: 37°C
  Growth strain: DH5alpha
  Copy number: Unknown
Gene/Insert
  Gene/Insert name: human CALR del52
  Species: H. sapiens (human)
  Insert size (bp): 5496
  Entrez Gene: CALR (a.k.a. CALR1, CRT, HEL-S-99n, RO, SSA, cC1qR)
  Promoter: CMV
  Cloning method: Restriction Enzyme; 5′ cloning site EcoRI (unknown if destroyed); 3′ cloning site EcoRI (unknown if destroyed)
  Sequencing primers: 5′ T7
Terms and licenses: Academic/Nonprofit Terms; Industry Terms: Not Available to Industry
How to cite: pcDNA3.1/CALR del52 was a gift from Norio Komatsu (Addgene plasmid # 214798 ; http://n2t.net/addgene:214798 ; RRID:Addgene_214798)
