[The description below was written by a language model from this plasmid's Addgene catalogue record and pLannotate feature annotations shown in this document.]
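Description:
pcDNA3.1/CALR del52 is a mammalian expression plasmid built on the pcDNA3.1 backbone for producing the human calreticulin (CALR) del52 mutant in cultured cells. In bacteria it is maintained through a high-copy ColE1/pUC-type origin and selected with ampicillin via the β-lactamase gene and its own promoter. An f1 phage origin is also present, along with small lac promoter/operator, lacI and bom remnants that are vector carry-over rather than functional parts of the design. For selection in mammalian cells, the backbone carries a neomycin phosphotransferase gene driven by the SV40 enhancer/early promoter and terminated by an SV40 polyadenylation signal, which permits G418 selection of stable transfectants.

The expression cassette consists of the human cytomegalovirus immediate early enhancer and promoter, followed by a T7 promoter that serves as a sequencing primer site and could support in vitro transcription, then the CALR insert and the bovine growth hormone polyadenylation signal. The insert was cloned between EcoRI sites. The annotation detects CALR as two separate fragments with an unannotated gap of about 130 nt between them, and the record does not explain what lies in that gap. The name indicates a 52-bp deletion, a frameshift that, per the associated publication title, causes loss of the C-terminal KDEL ER-retention function.

The catalogue sizes (a 5,496 bp insert in a 6,217 bp backbone) do not fit the 6,927 nt sequenced plasmid, where the CALR-matching region spans only about 1.3 kb, so those figures should be treated cautiously. The plasmid is intended for expressing mutant calreticulin, for example to study its effect on the thrombopoietin receptor MPL.
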