Features (pLannotate 1.2.2; 21 found; start..end, strand, type, name):
     28..80      -  misc_feature   bom (fragment): basis of mobility region from pBR322
    235..614     +  enhancer       CMV enhancer: human cytomegalovirus immediate early enhancer
    615..818     +  promoter       CMV promoter: human cytomegalovirus (CMV) immediate early promoter
    814..847     +  LTR            5' LTR (truncated) (fragment): truncated 5' long terminal repeat (LTR) from HIV-1
    863..881     +  promoter       T7 promoter: promoter for bacteriophage T7 RNA polymerase
    964..1077    +  CDS            CALR (fragment): CALR_HUMAN - Also known as CRTC. Experimental evidence at protein level: Swiss-Prot protein existence level 1. Calcium-binding chaperone that promotes folding, oligomeric assembly and quality control in the endoplasmic reticulum (ER) via the calreticulin/calnexin cycle. This lectin interacts transiently with almost all of the monoglucosylated glycoproteins that are synthesized in the ER (PubMed:7876246). Interacts with the DNA-binding domain of NR3C1 and mediates its nuclear export (PubMed:11149926). Involved in maternal gene expression regulation. May participate in oocyte maturation via the
   1212..2303    +  CDS            CALR (fragment): CALR_HUMAN - Also known as CRTC. Experimental evidence at protein level: Swiss-Prot protein existence level 1. Calcium-binding chaperone that promotes folding, oligomeric assembly and quality control in the endoplasmic reticulum (ER) via the calreticulin/calnexin cycle. This lectin interacts transiently with almost all of the monoglucosylated glycoproteins that are synthesized in the ER (PubMed:7876246). Interacts with the DNA-binding domain of NR3C1 and mediates its nuclear export (PubMed:11149926). Involved in maternal gene expression regulation. May participate in oocyte maturation via the
   2524..2748    +  polyA_signal   bGH poly(A) signal: bovine growth hormone polyadenylation signal
   2752..2773    +  promoter       SV40 promoter (fragment): SV40 enhancer and early promoter
   2794..3222    +  rep_origin     f1 ori (sequence partly withheld): f1 bacteriophage origin of replication; arrow indicates direction of (+) strand synthesis
   3236..3565    +  promoter       SV40 promoter: SV40 enhancer and early promoter
   3632..4423    +  CDS            neo: KKA2_KLEPN - Also known as kan, nptII. Experimental evidence at protein level: Swiss-Prot protein existence level 1. Resistance to kanamycin, neomycin, paromomycin, ribostamycin, butirosin and gentamicin B. From Klebsiella pneumoniae.
   4447..4605    +  CDS            ble (fragment): BLE_KLEPN - Experimental evidence at protein level: Swiss-Prot protein existence level 1. Binding protein with a strong affinity to the bleomycin family of antibiotics. Binds to CL990; an antimitotic-antibiotic compound. From Klebsiella pneumoniae.
   4600..4721    +  polyA_signal   SV40 poly(A) signal: SV40 polyadenylation signal
   4794..4810    -  protein_bind   lac operator: The lac repressor binds to the lac operator to inhibit transcription in E. coli. This inhibition can be relieved by adding lactose or isopropyl-β-D-thiogalactopyranoside (IPTG). lac repressor encoded by lacI
   4818..4848    -  promoter       lac promoter: promoter for the E. coli lac operon
   4863..4884    -  protein_bind   CAP binding site: CAP binding activates transcription in the presence of cAMP. E. coli catabolite activator protein
   4897..4989    -  CDS            lacI (fragment): lac repressor; lacI; The lac repressor binds to the lac operator to inhibit transcription in E. coli. This inhibition can be relieved by adding lactose or isopropyl-β-D-thiogalactopyranoside (IPTG).
   5172..5760    -  rep_origin     ori: high-copy-number ColE1/pMB1/pBR322/pUC origin of replication
   5931..6791    -  CDS            AmpR: β-lactamase; bla; confers resistance to ampicillin, carbenicillin, and related antibiotics
   6792..6896    -  promoter       AmpR promoter: bla
>Addgene plasmid #214798 | pcDNA3.1/CALR del52 | addgene full sequence | sequence record 429139 | Addgene NGS Result
GACGGATCGGGAGATCTCCCGATCCCCTATGGTGCACTCTCAGTACAATCTGCTCTGATGCCGCATAGTT
AAGCCAGTATCTGCTCCCTGCTTGTGTGTTGGAGGTCGCTGAGTAGTGCGCGAGCAAAATTTAAGCTACA
ACAAGGCAAGGCTTGACCGACAATTGCATGAAGAATCTGCTTAGGGTTAGGCGTTTTGCGCTGCTTCGCG
ATGTACGGGCCAGATATACGCGTTGACATTGATTATTGACTAGTTATTAATAGTAATCAATTACGGGGTC
ATTAGTTCATAGCCCATATATGGAGTTCCGCGTTACATAACTTACGGTAAATGGCCCGCCTGGCTGACCG
CCCAACGACCCCCGCCCATTGACGTCAATAATGACGTATGTTCCCATAGTAACGCCAATAGGGACTTTCC
ATTGACGTCAATGGGTGGAGTATTTACGGTAAACTGCCCACTTGGCAGTACATCAAGTGTATCATATGCC
AAGTACGCCCCCTATTGACGTCAATGACGGTAAATGGCCCGCCTGGCATTATGCCCAGTACATGACCTTA
TGGGACTTTCCTACTTGGCAGTACATCTACGTATTAGTCATCGCTATTACCATGGTGATGCGGTTTTGGC
AGTACATCAATGGGCGTGGATAGCGGTTTGACTCACGGGGATTTCCAAGTCTCCACCCCATTGACGTCAA
TGGGAGTTTGTTTTGGCACCAAAATCAACGGGACTTTCCAAAATGTCGTAACAACTCCGCCCCATTGACG
CAAATGGGCGGTAGGCGTGTACGGTGGGAGGTCTATATAAGCAGAGCTCTCTGGCTAACTAGAGAACCCA
CTGCTTACTGGCTTATCGAAATTAATACGACTCACTATAGGGAGACCCAAGCTGGCTAGCGTTTAAACTT
AAGCTTGGTACCGAGCTCGGATCCACTAGTCCAGTGTGGTGGAATTCGCCACCATGCTGCTATCCGTGCC
GCTGCTGCTCGGCCTCCTCGGCCTGGCCGTCGCCGAGCCTGCCGTCTACTTCAAGGAGCAGTTTCTGGAC
GGAGACGGGTGGACTTCCCGCTGGATCGGACAAAGATGAGGATGAGGAGGATGAGGAGGACAAGGAGGAA
GATGAGGAGGAAGATGTCCCCGGCCAGGCCAAGGACGAGCTGTAGAGAGGCCTGCCTCCAGGGCTGGACT
GAGGCCTGAGAATTCGCCACCATGCTGCTATCCGTGCCGCTGCTGCTCGGCCTCCTCGGCCTGGCCGTCG
CCGAGCCTGCCGTCTACTTCAAGGAGCAGTTTCTGGACGGAGACGGGTGGACTTCCCGCTGGATCGAATC
CAAACACAAGTCAGATTTTGGCAAATTCGTTCTCAGTTCCGGCAAGTTCTACGGTGACGAGGAGAAAGAT
AAAGGTTTGCAGACAAGCCAGGATGCACGCTTTTATGCTCTGTCGGCCAGTTTCGAGCCTTTCAGCAACA
AAGGCCAGACGCTGGTGGTGCAGTTCACGGTGAAACATGAGCAGAACATCGACTGTGGGGGCGGCTATGT
GAAGCTGTTTCCTAATAGTTTGGACCAGACAGACATGCACGGAGACTCAGAATACAACATCATGTTTGGT
CCCGACATCTGTGGCCCTGGCACCAAGAAGGTTCATGTCATCTTCAACTACAAGGGCAAGAACGTGCTGA
TCAACAAGGACATCCGTTGCAAGGATGATGAGTTTACACACCTGTACACACTGATTGTGCGGCCAGACAA
CACCTATGAGGTGAAGATTGACAACAGCCAGGTGGAGTCCGGCTCCTTGGAAGACGATTGGGACTTCCTG
CCACCCAAGAAGATAAAGGATCCTGATGCTTCAAAACCGGAAGACTGGGATGAGCGGGCCAAGATCGATG
ATCCCACAGACTCCAAGCCTGAGGACTGGGACAAGCCCGAGCATATCCCTGACCCTGATGCTAAGAAGCC
CGAGGACTGGGATGAAGAGATGGACGGAGAGTGGGAACCCCCAGTGATTCAGAACCCTGAGTACAAGGGT
GAGTGGAAGCCCCGGCAGATCGACAACCCAGATTACAAGGGCACTTGGATCCACCCAGAAATTGACAACC
CCGAGTATTCTCCCGATCCCAGTATCTATGCCTATGATAACTTTGGCGTGCTGGGCCTGGACCTCTGGCA
GGTCAAGTCTGGCACCATCTTTGACAACTTCCTCATCACCAACGATGAGGCATACGCTGAGGAGTTTGGC
AACGAGACGTGGGGCGTAACAAAGGCAGCAGAGAAACAAATGAAGGACAAACAGGACGAGGAGCAGAGGA
CAAGGAGGATGATGAGGACAAAGATGAGGATGAGGAGGATGAGGAGGACAAGGAGGAAGATGAGGAGGAA
GATGTCCCCGGCCAGGCCAAGGACGAGCTGTAGAGAGGCCTGCCTCCAGGGCTGGACTGAGGCCTGAGAA
TTCTGCAGATATCCAGCACAGTGGCGGCCGCTCGAGTCTAGAGGGCCCGTTTAAACCCGCTGATCAGCCT
CGACTGTGCCTTCTAGTTGCCAGCCATCTGTTGTTTGCCCCTCCCCCGTGCCTTCCTTGACCCTGGAAGG
TGCCACTCCCACTGTCCTTTCCTAATAAAATGAGGAAATTGCATCGCATTGTCTGAGTAGGTGTCATTCT
ATTCTGGGGGGTGGGGTGGGGCAGGACAGCAAGGGGGAGGATTGGGAAGACAATAGCAGGCATGCTGGGG
ATGCGGTGGGCTCTATGGCTTCTGAGGCGGAAAGAACCAGCTGGGGCTCTAGGGGGTATCCCC
[124 nt withheld, positions 2794-2917]
C
[91 nt withheld, positions 2919-3009]
A
[49 nt withheld, positions 3011-3059]
CCTTTGACGTTGGAGTCCACGTTCTTT
[37 nt withheld, positions 3087-3123]
ACCCTATCTCGGTCTATTCTTTTGATTTATAAGGGATTTTGCCGATTTCGGCCTATTGGTTAAAAAATGA
GCTGATTTAACAAAAATTTAACGCGAATTAATTCTGTGGAATGTGTGTCAGTTAGGGTGTGGAAAGTCCC
CAGGCTCCCCAGCAGGCAGAAGTATGCAAAGCATGCATCTCAATTAGTCAGCAACCAGGTGTGGAAAGTC
CCCAGGCTCCCCAGCAGGCAGAAGTATGCAAAGCATGCATCTCAATTAGTCAGCAACCATAGTCCCGCCC
CTAACTCCGCCCATCCCGCCCCTAACTCCGCCCAGTTCCGCCCATTCTCCGCCCCATGGCTGACTAATTT
TTTTTATTTATGCAGAGGCCGAGGCCGCCTCTGCCTCTGAGCTATTCCAGAAGTAGTGAGGAGGCTTTTT
TGGAGGCCTAGGCTTTTGCAAAAAGCTCCCGGGAGCTTGTATATCCATTTTCGGATCTGATCAAGAGACA
GGATGAGGATCGTTTCGCATGATTGAACAAGATGGATTGCACGCAGGTTCTCCGGCCGCTTGGGTGGAGA
GGCTATTCGGCTATGACTGGGCACAACAGACAATCGGCTGCTCTGATGCCGCCGTGTTCCGGCTGTCAGC
GCAGGGGCGCCCGGTTCTTTTTGTCAAGACCGACCTGTCCGGTGCCCTGAATGAACTGCAGGACGAGGCA
GCGCGGCTATCGTGGCTGGCCACGACGGGCGTTCCTTGCGCAGCTGTGCTCGACGTTGTCACTGAAGCGG
GAAGGGACTGGCTGCTATTGGGCGAAGTGCCGGGGCAGGATCTCCTGTCATCTCACCTTGCTCCTGCCGA
GAAAGTATCCATCATGGCTGATGCAATGCGGCGGCTGCATACGCTTGATCCGGCTACCTGCCCATTCGAC
CACCAAGCGAAACATCGCATCGAGCGAGCACGTACTCGGATGGAAGCCGGTCTTGTCGATCAGGATGATC
TGGACGAAGAGCATCAGGGGCTCGCGCCAGCCGAACTGTTCGCCAGGCTCAAGGCGCGCATGCCCGACGG
CGAGGATCTCGTCGTGACCCATGGCGATGCCTGCTTGCCGAATATCATGGTGGAAAATGGCCGCTTTTCT
GGATTCATCGACTGTGGCCGGCTGGGTGTGGCGGACCGCTATCAGGACATAGCGTTGGCTACCCGTGATA
TTGCTGAAGAGCTTGGCGGCGAATGGGCTGACCGCTTCCTCGTGCTTTACGGTATCGCCGCTCCCGATTC
GCAGCGCATCGCCTTCTATCGCCTTCTTGACGAGTTCTTCTGAGCGGGACTCTGGGGTTCGAAATGACCG
ACCAAGCGACGCCCAACCTGCCATCACGAGATTTCGATTCCACCGCCGCCTTCTATGAAAGGTTGGGCTT
CGGAATCGTTTTCCGGGACGCCGGCTGGATGATCCTCCAGCGCGGGGATCTCATGCTGGAGTTCTTCGCC
CACCCCAACTTGTTTATTGCAGCTTATAATGGTTACAAATAAAGCAATAGCATCACAAATTTCACAAATA
AAGCATTTTTTTCACTGCATTCTAGTTGTGGTTTGTCCAAACTCATCAATGTATCTTATCATGTCTGTAT
ACCGTCGACCTCTAGCTAGAGCTTGGCGTAATCATGGTCATAGCTGTTTCCTGTGTGAAATTGTTATCCG
CTCACAATTCCACACAACATACGAGCCGGAAGCATAAAGTGTAAAGCCTGGGGTGCCTAATGAGTGAGCT
AACTCACATTAATTGCGTTGCGCTCACTGCCCGCTTTCCAGTCGGGAAACCTGTCGTGCCAGCTGCATTA
ATGAATCGGCCAACGCGCGGGGAGAGGCGGTTTGCGTATTGGGCGCTCTTCCGCTTCCTCGCTCACTGAC
TCGCTGCGCTCGGTCGTTCGGCTGCGGCGAGCGGTATCAGCTCACTCAAAGGCGGTAATACGGTTATCCA
CAGAATCAGGGGATAACGCAGGAAAGAACATGTGAGCAAAAGGCCAGCAAAAGGCCAGGAACCGTAAAAA
GGCCGCGTTGCTGGCGTTTTTCCATAGGCTCCGCCCCCCTGACGAGCATCACAAAAATCGACGCTCAAGT
CAGAGGTGGCGAAACCCGACAGGACTATAAAGATACCAGGCGTTTCCCCCTGGAAGCTCCCTCGTGCGCT
CTCCTGTTCCGACCCTGCCGCTTACCGGATACCTGTCCGCCTTTCTCCCTTCGGGAAGCGTGGCGCTTTC
TCATAGCTCACGCTGTAGGTATCTCAGTTCGGTGTAGGTCGTTCGCTCCAAGCTGGGCTGTGTGCACGAA
CCCCCCGTTCAGCCCGACCGCTGCGCCTTATCCGGTAACTATCGTCTTGAGTCCAACCCGGTAAGACACG
ACTTATCGCCACTGGCAGCAGCCACTGGTAACAGGATTAGCAGAGCGAGGTATGTAGGCGGTGCTACAGA
GTTCTTGAAGTGGTGGCCTAACTACGGCTACACTAGAAGAACAGTATTTGGTATCTGCGCTCTGCTGAAG
CCAGTTACCTTCGGAAAAAGAGTTGGTAGCTCTTGATCCGGCAAACAAACCACCGCTGGTAGCGGTGGTT
TTTTTGTTTGCAAGCAGCAGATTACGCGCAGAAAAAAAGGATCTCAAGAAGATCCTTTGATCTTTTCTAC
GGGGTCTGACGCTCAGTGGAACGAAAACTCACGTTAAGGGATTTTGGTCATGAGATTATCAAAAAGGATC
TTCACCTAGATCCTTTTAAATTAAAAATGAAGTTTTAAATCAATCTAAAGTATATATGAGTAAACTTGGT
CTGACAGTTACCAATGCTTAATCAGTGAGGCACCTATCTCAGCGATCTGTCTATTTCGTTCATCCATAGT
TGCCTGACTCCCCGTCGTGTAGATAACTACGATACGGGAGGGCTTACCATCTGGCCCCAGTGCTGCAATG
ATACCGCGAGACCCACGCTCACCGGCTCCAGATTTATCAGCAATAAACCAGCCAGCCGGAAGGGCCGAGC
GCAGAAGTGGTCCTGCAACTTTATCCGCCTCCATCCAGTCTATTAATTGTTGCCGGGAAGCTAGAGTAAG
TAGTTCGCCAGTTAATAGTTTGCGCAACGTTGTTGCCATTGCTACAGGCATCGTGGTGTCACGCTCGTCG
TTTGGTATGGCTTCATTCAGCTCCGGTTCCCAACGATCAAGGCGAGTTACATGATCCCCCATGTTGTGCA
AAAAAGCGGTTAGCTCCTTCGGTCCTCCGATCGTTGTCAGAAGTAAGTTGGCCGCAGTGTTATCACTCAT
GGTTATGGCAGCACTGCATAATTCTCTTACTGTCATGCCATCCGTAAGATGCTTTTCTGTGACTGGTGAG
TACTCAACCAAGTCATTCTGAGAATAGTGTATGCGGCGACCGAGTTGCTCTTGCCCGGCGTCAATACGGG
ATAATACCGCGCCACATAGCAGAACTTTAAAAGTGCTCATCATTGGAAAACGTTCTTCGGGGCGAAAACT
CTCAAGGATCTTACCGCTGTTGAGATCCAGTTCGATGTAACCCACTCGTGCACCCAACTGATCTTCAGCA
TCTTTTACTTTCACCAGCGTTTCTGGGTGAGCAAAAACAGGAAGGCAAAATGCCGCAAAAAAGGGAATAA
GGGCGACACGGAAATGTTGAATACTCATACTCTTCCTTTTTCAATATTATTGAAGCATTTATCAGGGTTA
TTGTCTCATGAGCGGATACATATTTGAATGTATTTAGAAAAATAAACAAATAGGGGTTCCGCGCACATTT
CCCCGAAAAGTGCCACCTGACGTC
